Addgene plasmid #164093: pCAG-MCS-mRuby2
Purpose: expression of mRuby2-tagged proteins under CAG promoter
Depositing lab: Maik Hintze. Depositing organization: Universitaetsklinikum Bonn.
Backbone
  Vector backbone: pCAG
  Backbone manufacturer: Connie Cepko (Addgene plasmid # 11151)
  Backbone size w/o insert (bp): 4877
  Vector type: Mammalian Expression
Growth in bacteria
  Bacterial resistance: Ampicillin, 100 μg/mL
  Growth temperature: 37°C
  Growth strain: DH5alpha
  Copy number: High Copy
Gene/Insert
  Gene/Insert name: mRuby2
  Species: Other
  Insert size (bp): 729
  Promoter: CAG
  Tag / fusion protein: mRuby2 (C terminal on backbone)
  Cloning method: Unknown
Resource information
  A portion of this plasmid was derived from a plasmid made by: Insert derived from a plasmid from Michael Davidson (Addgene plasmid # 54614)
Terms and licenses: Academic/Nonprofit Terms; Industry Terms: Not Available to Industry
Depositor comments: The original multiple cloning site was replaced by an extended MCS to improve usability of the plasmid for restriction cloning.
How to cite: pCAG-MCS-mRuby2 was a gift from Maik Hintze (Addgene plasmid # 164093 ; http://n2t.net/addgene:164093 ; RRID:Addgene_164093)
