[The description below was written by a language model from this plasmid's Addgene catalogue record and pLannotate feature annotations shown in this document.]
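Description:
pCAG-MCS-mRuby2 is a mammalian expression vector built on the pCAG backbone and designed as a cloning recipient for making proteins fused to the red fluorescent protein mRuby2. It is maintained in E. coli as a high-copy plasmid through a ColE1/pUC-type origin and is selected with ampicillin via the β-lactamase gene and its native promoter. The sequenced plasmid is about 5.6 kb, consistent with the stated backbone plus the roughly 0.7 kb mRuby2 insert.

Expression is driven by the composite CAG promoter, annotated here as its three standard parts: the human cytomegalovirus immediate-early enhancer, the chicken β-actin promoter, and a chimeric chicken β-actin/rabbit β-globin intron. Together these give strong, broadly active transcription in mammalian cells. Downstream lies a gap of about 100 bp before the mRuby2 coding sequence, which presumably holds the multiple cloning site. According to the depositor, the original site was replaced with an extended one to make restriction cloning easier. A gene of interest inserted there in frame and without a stop codon would carry mRuby2 at its C terminus. Transcripts end at the rabbit β-globin polyadenylation signal, and the short HBB fragments flagged on either side of the cassette are most likely remnants of the β-globin exon sequences that form part of the CAG cassette rather than functional coding regions.

The backbone also retains an SV40 origin, which can support episomal replication in cells expressing large T antigen, as well as an SV40 poly(A) signal and lac promoter/operator remnants. No mammalian selection marker is annotated, so the plasmid suits transient expression, such as imaging the localisation of tagged proteins.
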