Features (pLannotate 1.2.2; 18 found; start..end, strand, type, name):
      5..384     +  enhancer       CMV enhancer: human cytomegalovirus immediate early enhancer
    386..662     +  promoter       chicken β-actin promoter: No description available
    663..1679    +  intron         chimeric intron: chimera between introns from chicken β-actin and rabbit β-globin
   1677..1733    +  CDS            HBB (fragment): HBB_LEPEU - Experimental evidence at protein level: Swiss-Prot protein existence level 1. Involved in oxygen transport from the lung to the various peripheral tissues. From Lepus europaeus (European hare).
   1835..2545    +  CDS            mRuby2: mRuby2 is a basic (constitutively fluorescent) red fluorescent protein published in 2012, derived from Entacmaea quadricolor. It has moderate acid sensitivity.
   2558..2629    +  CDS            HBB (fragment): HBB_PONPY - Experimental evidence at transcript level: Swiss-Prot protein existence level 2. Involved in oxygen transport from the lung to the various peripheral tissues. From Pongo pygmaeus (Bornean orangutan).
   2700..2755    +  polyA_signal   β-globin poly(A) signal: rabbit β-globin polyadenylation signal (Gil and Proudfoot, 1987)
   3140..3156    -  protein_bind   lac operator: The lac repressor binds to the lac operator to inhibit transcription in E. coli. This inhibition can be relieved by adding lactose or isopropyl-β-D-thiogalactopyranoside (IPTG). lac repressor encoded by lacI
   3164..3194    -  promoter       lac promoter: promoter for the E. coli lac operon
   3209..3230    -  protein_bind   CAP binding site: CAP binding activates transcription in the presence of cAMP. E. coli catabolite activator protein
   3243..3282    -  CDS            lacI (fragment): lac repressor; lacI; The lac repressor binds to the lac operator to inhibit transcription in E. coli. This inhibition can be relieved by adding lactose or isopropyl-β-D-thiogalactopyranoside (IPTG).
   3289..3311    +  promoter       SV40 promoter (fragment): SV40 enhancer and early promoter
   3335..3470    +  rep_origin     SV40 ori: SV40 origin of replication
   3490..3624    +  polyA_signal   SV40 poly(A) signal: SV40 polyadenylation signal
   3626..3680    -  CDS            lacI (fragment): lac repressor; lacI; The lac repressor binds to the lac operator to inhibit transcription in E. coli. This inhibition can be relieved by adding lactose or isopropyl-β-D-thiogalactopyranoside (IPTG).
   3863..4451    -  rep_origin     ori: high-copy-number ColE1/pMB1/pBR322/pUC origin of replication
   4622..5482    -  CDS            AmpR: β-lactamase; bla; confers resistance to ampicillin, carbenicillin, and related antibiotics
   5483..5587    -  promoter       AmpR promoter: bla
>Addgene plasmid #164093 | pCAG-MCS-mRuby2 | addgene full sequence | sequence record 322866 | Addgene NGS Result
GGTCGACATTGATTATTGACTAGTTATTAATAGTAATCAATTACGGGGTCATTAGTTCATAGCCCATATA
TGGAGTTCCGCGTTACATAACTTACGGTAAATGGCCCGCCTGGCTGACCGCCCAACGACCCCCGCCCATT
GACGTCAATAATGACGTATGTTCCCATAGTAACGCCAATAGGGACTTTCCATTGACGTCAATGGGTGGAG
TATTTACGGTAAACTGCCCACTTGGCAGTACATCAAGTGTATCATATGCCAAGTACGCCCCCTATTGACG
TCAATGACGGTAAATGGCCCGCCTGGCATTATGCCCAGTACATGACCTTATGGGACTTTCCTACTTGGCA
GTACATCTACGTATTAGTCATCGCTATTACCATGGTCGAGGTGAGCCCCACGTTCTGCTTCACTCTCCCC
ATCTCCCCCCCCTCCCCACCCCCAATTTTGTATTTATTTATTTTTTAATTATTTTGTGCAGCGATGGGGG
CGGGGGGGGGGGGGGGGCGCGCNCAGGSGGGGCGGGGCGGGGCGAGGGGCGGGGCGGGGCGAGGCGGAGA
GGTGCGGCGGCAGCCAATCAGAGCGGCGCGCTCCGAAAGTTTCCTTTTATGGCGAGGCGGCGGCGGCGGC
GGCCCTATAAAAAGCGAAGCGCGCGGCGGGCGGGAGTCGCTGCGCGCTGCCTTCGCCCCGTGCCCCGCTC
CGCCGCCGCCTCGCGCCGCCCGCCCCGGCTCTGACTGACCGCGTTACTCCCACAGGTGAGCGGGCGGGAC
GGCCCTTCTCCTCCGGGCTGTAATTAGCGCTTGGTTTAATGACGGCTTGTTTCTTTTCTGTGGCTGCGTG
AAAGCCTTGAGGGGCTCCGGGAGGGCCCTTTGTGCGGGGGGAGCGGCTCGGGGGGTGCGTGCGTGTGTGT
GTGCGTGGGGAGCGCCGCGTGCGGCTCCGCGCTGCCCGGCGGCTGTGAGCGCTGCGGGCGCGGCGCGGGG
CTTTGTGCGCTCCGCAGTGTGCGCGAGGGGAGCGCGGCCGGGGGCGGTGCCCCGCGGTGCGGGGGGGGCT
GCGAGGGGAACAAAGGCTGCGTGCGGGGTGTGTGCGTGGGGGGGTGAGCAGGGGGTGTGGGCGCGTCGGT
CGGGCTGCAACCCCCCCTGCACCCCCCTCCCCGAGTTGCTGAGCACGGCCCGGCTTCGGGTGCGGGGCTC
CGTACGGGGCGTGGCGCGGGGCTCGCCGTGCCGGGCGGGGGGTGGCGGCAGGTGGGGGTGCCGGGCGGGG
CGGGGCCGCCTCGGGCCGGGGAGGGCTCGGGGGAGGGGCGCGGCGGCCCCCGGAGCGCCGGCGGCTGTCG
AGGCGCGGCGAGCCGCAGCCATTGCCTTTTATGGTAATCGTGCGAGAGGGCGCAGGGACTTCCTTTGTCC
CAAATCTGTGCGGAGCCGAAATCTGGGAGGCGCCGCCGCACCCCCTCTAGCGGGCGCGGGGCGAAGCGGT
GCGGCGCCGGCAGGAAGGAAATGGGCGGGGAGGGCCTTCGTGCGTCGCCGCGCCGCCGTCCCCTTCTCCC
TCTCCAGCCTCGGGGCTGTCCGCGGGGGGACGGCTGCCTTCGGGGGGGACGGGGCAGGGCGGGGTTCGGC
TTCTGGCGTGTGACCGGCGGCTCTAGAGCCTCTGCTAACCATGTTCATGCCTTCTTCTTTTTCCTACAGC
TCCTGGGCAACGTGCTGGTTATTGTGCTGTCTCATCATTTTGGCAAAGAATTCGCTAGCTCGAGCGCGCG
CGTGTACACGTCTTCGAAGAGCTCCTTAAGACGCGTATCGATATCAATTGCGTCGACGGCACCCGGGATC
CACCGGTCGCCACCATGGTGTCTAAGGGCGAAGAGCTGATCAAGGAAAATATGCGTATGAAGGTGGTCAT
GGAAGGTTCGGTCAACGGCCACCAATTCAAATGCACAGGTGAAGGAGAAGGCAATCCGTACATGGGAACT
CAAACCATGAGGATCAAAGTCATCGAGGGAGGACCCCTGCCATTTGCCTTTGACATTCTTGCCACGTCGT
TCATGTATGGCAGCCGTACTTTTATCAAGTACCCGAAAGGCATTCCTGATTTCTTTAAACAGTCCTTTCC
TGAGGGTTTTACTTGGGAAAGAGTTACGAGATACGAAGATGGTGGAGTCGTCACCGTCATGCAGGACACC
AGCCTTGAGGATGGCTGTCTCGTTTACCACGTCCAAGTCAGAGGGGTAAACTTTCCCTCCAATGGTCCCG
TGATGCAGAAGAAGACCAAGGGTTGGGAGCCTAATACAGAGATGATGTATCCAGCAGATGGTGGTCTGAG
GGGATACACTCATATGGCACTGAAAGTTGATGGTGGTGGCCATCTGTCTTGCTCTTTCGTAACAACTTAC
AGGTCAAAAAAGACCGTCGGGAACATCAAGATGCCCGGTATCCATGCCGTTGATCACCGCCTGGAAAGGT
TAGAGGAAAGTGACAATGAAATGTTCGTAGTACAACGCGAACACGCAGTTGCCAAGTTCGCCGGGCTTGG
TGGTGGGATGGACGAGCTGTACAAGTAAAGCGGCCGCACTCCTCAGGTGCAGGCTGCCTATCAGAAGGTG
GTGGCTGGTGTGGCCAATGCCCTGGCTCACAAATACCACTGAGATCTTTTTCCCTCTGCCAAAAATTATG
GGGACATCATGAAGCCCCTTGAGCATCTGACTTCTGGCTAATAAAGGAAATTTATTTTCATTGCAATAGT
GTGTTGGAATTTTTTGTGTCTCTCACTCGGAAGGACATATGGGAGGGCAAATCATTTAAAACATCAGAAT
GAGTATTTGGTTTAGAGTTTGGCAACATATGCCCATATGCTGGCTGCCATGAACAAAGGTTGGCTATAAA
GAGGTCATCAGTATATGAAACAGCCCCCTGCTGTCCATTCCTTATTCCATAGAAAAGCCTTGACTTGAGG
TTAGATTTTTTTTATATTTTGTTTTGTGTTATTTTTTTCTTTAACATCCCTAAAATTTTCCTTACATGTT
TTACTAGCCAGATTTTTCCTCCTCTCCTGACTACTCCCAGTCATAGCTGTCCCTCTTCTCTTATGGAGAT
CCCTCGACCTGCAGCCCAAGCTTGGCGTAATCATGGTCATAGCTGTTTCCTGTGTGAAATTGTTATCCGC
TCACAATTCCACACAACATACGAGCCGGAAGCATAAAGTGTAAAGCCTGGGGTGCCTAATGAGTGAGCTA
ACTCACATTAATTGCGTTGCGCTCACTGCCCGCTTTCCAGTCGGGAAACCTGTCGTGCCAGCGGATCCGC
ATCTCAATTAGTCAGCAACCATAGTCCCGCCCCTAACTCCGCCCATCCCGCCCCTAACTCCGCCCAGTTC
CGCCCATTCTCCGCCCCATGGCTGACTAATTTTTTTTATTTATGCAGAGGCCGAGGCCGCCTCGGCCTCT
GAGCTATTCCAGAAGTAGTGAGGAGGCTTTTTTGGAGGCCTAGGCTTTTGCAAAAAGCTAACTTGTTTAT
TGCAGCTTATAATGGTTACAAATAAAGCAATAGCATCACAAATTTCACAAATAAAGCATTTTTTTCACTG
CATTCTAGTTGTGGTTTGTCCAAACTCATCAATGTATCTTATCATGTCTGGATCCGCTGCATTAATGAAT
CGGCCAACGCGCGGGGAGAGGCGGTTTGCGTATTGGGCGCTCTTCCGCTTCCTCGCTCACTGACTCGCTG
CGCTCGGTCGTTCGGCTGCGGCGAGCGGTATCAGCTCACTCAAAGGCGGTAATACGGTTATCCACAGAAT
CAGGGGATAACGCAGGAAAGAACATGTGAGCAAAAGGCCAGCAAAAGGCCAGGAACCGTAAAAAGGCCGC
GTTGCTGGCGTTTTTCCATAGGCTCCGCCCCCCTGACGAGCATCACAAAAATCGACGCTCAAGTCAGAGG
TGGCGAAACCCGACAGGACTATAAAGATACCAGGCGTTTCCCCCTGGAAGCTCCCTCGTGCGCTCTCCTG
TTCCGACCCTGCCGCTTACCGGATACCTGTCCGCCTTTCTCCCTTCGGGAAGCGTGGCGCTTTCTCATAG
CTCACGCTGTAGGTATCTCAGTTCGGTGTAGGTCGTTCGCTCCAAGCTGGGCTGTGTGCACGAACCCCCC
GTTCAGCCCGACCGCTGCGCCTTATCCGGTAACTATCGTCTTGAGTCCAACCCGGTAAGACACGACTTAT
CGCCACTGGCAGCAGCCACTGGTAACAGGATTAGCAGAGCGAGGTATGTAGGCGGTGCTACAGAGTTCTT
GAAGTGGTGGCCTAACTACGGCTACACTAGAAGAACAGTATTTGGTATCTGCGCTCTGCTGAAGCCAGTT
ACCTTCGGAAAAAGAGTTGGTAGCTCTTGATCCGGCAAACAAACCACCGCTGGTAGCGGTGGTTTTTTTG
TTTGCAAGCAGCAGATTACGCGCAGAAAAAAAGGATCTCAAGAAGATCCTTTGATCTTTTCTACGGGGTC
TGACGCTCAGTGGAACGAAAACTCACGTTAAGGGATTTTGGTCATGAGATTATCAAAAAGGATCTTCACC
TAGATCCTTTTAAATTAAAAATGAAGTTTTAAATCAATCTAAAGTATATATGAGTAAACTTGGTCTGACA
GTTACCAATGCTTAATCAGTGAGGCACCTATCTCAGCGATCTGTCTATTTCGTTCATCCATAGTTGCCTG
ACTCCCCGTCGTGTAGATAACTACGATACGGGAGGGCTTACCATCTGGCCCCAGTGCTGCAATGATACCG
CGAGACCCACGCTCACCGGCTCCAGATTTATCAGCAATAAACCAGCCAGCCGGAAGGGCCGAGCGCAGAA
GTGGTCCTGCAACTTTATCCGCCTCCATCCAGTCTATTAATTGTTGCCGGGAAGCTAGAGTAAGTAGTTC
GCCAGTTAATAGTTTGCGCAACGTTGTTGCCATTGCTACAGGCATCGTGGTGTCACGCTCGTCGTTTGGT
ATGGCTTCATTCAGCTCCGGTTCCCAACGATCAAGGCGAGTTACATGATCCCCCATGTTGTGCAAAAAAG
CGGTTAGCTCCTTCGGTCCTCCGATCGTTGTCAGAAGTAAGTTGGCCGCAGTGTTATCACTCATGGTTAT
GGCAGCACTGCATAATTCTCTTACTGTCATGCCATCCGTAAGATGCTTTTCTGTGACTGGTGAGTACTCA
ACCAAGTCATTCTGAGAATAGTGTATGCGGCGACCGAGTTGCTCTTGCCCGGCGTCAATACGGGATAATA
CCGCGCCACATAGCAGAACTTTAAAAGTGCTCATCATTGGAAAACGTTCTTCGGGGCGAAAACTCTCAAG
GATCTTACCGCTGTTGAGATCCAGTTCGATGTAACCCACTCGTGCACCCAACTGATCTTCAGCATCTTTT
ACTTTCACCAGCGTTTCTGGGTGAGCAAAAACAGGAAGGCAAAATGCCGCAAAAAAGGGAATAAGGGCGA
CACGGAAATGTTGAATACTCATACTCTTCCTTTTTCAATATTATTGAAGCATTTATCAGGGTTATTGTCT
CATGAGCGGATACATATTTGAATGTATTTAGAAAAATAAACAAATAGGGGTTCCGCGCACATTTCCCCGA
AAAGTGCCACCTG
